>Addgene plasmid #243942 | pUPD3_PARTPRM_J23113 | addgene full sequence | sequence record 487761 | Addgene NGS Result
GGTCTCGGGAGCTGATGGCTAGCTCAGTCCTAGGGATTATGCTAGCTCAAACGAGACCACTCATCGCCCA
ATCACTAGTGAATTCGTTCTATAGTGTCACCTAAATACCATAGAGCCGTTGGTCATAGCTGTTTCCTGTC
CAGGCATCATGACACGGTTATCCACAGAATCAGGGGATAACGCAGGAAAGAACATGTGAGCAAAAGGCCA
GCAAAAGGCCAGGAACCGTAAAAAGGCCGCGTTGCTGGCGTTTTTCCATAGGCTCCGCCCCCCTGACGAG
CATCACAAAAATCGACGCTCAAGTCAGAGGTGGCGAAACCCGACAGGACTATAAAGATACCAGGCGTTTC
CCCCTGGAAGCTCCCTCGTGCGCTCTCCTGTTCCGACCCTGCCGCTTACCGGATACCTGTCCGCCTTTCT
CCCTTCGGGAAGCGTGGCGCTTTCTCATAGCTCACGCTGTAGGTATCTCAGTTCGGTGTAGGTCGTTCGC
TCCAAGCTGGGCTGTGTGCACGAACCCCCCGTTCAGCCCGACCGCTGCGCCTTATCCGGTAACTATCGTC
TTGAGTCCAACCCGGTAAGACACGACTTATCGCCACTGGCAGCAGCCACTGGTAACAGGATTAGCAGAGC
GAGGTATGTAGGCGGTGCTACAGAGTTCTTGAAGTGGTGGCCTAACTACGGCTACACTAGAAGAACAGTA
TTTGGTATCTGCGCTCTGCTGAAGCCAGTTACCTTCGGAAAAAGAGTTGGTAGCTCTTGATCCGGCAAAC
AAACCACCGCTGGTAGCGGTGGTTTTTTTGTTTGCAAGCAGCAGATTACGCGCAGAAAAAAAGGATCTCA
AGAAGATCCTTTGATCTTTTCTACGGGGTCTGACGCTCAGTGGAACGAAAACTCACGTTAAGGGATTTTG
GTCATGAGATTATCAAAAAGGATCTTCACCTAGATCCTTTTGTGATGATCGGCACGTAAGAGGTTCCAAC
TTTCACCATAATGAAATAAGATCACTACCGGGCGTATTTTTTGAGTTATCGAGATTTTCAGGAGCTAAGG
AAGCTAAAATGGAGAAAAAAATCACTGGATATACCACCGTTGATATATCCCAATGGCATCGTAAAGAACA
TTTTGAGGCATTTCAGTCAGTTGCTCAATGTACCTATAACCAGACCGTTCAGCTGGATATTACGGCCTTT
TTAAAGACCGTAAAGAAAAATAAGCACAAGTTTTATCCGGCCTTTATTCACATTCTTGCCCGCCTGATGA
ATGCTCATCCGGAATTCCGTATGGCAATGAAAGACGGTGAGCTGGTGATATGGGATAGTGTTCACCCTTG
TTACACCGTTTTCCATGAGCAAACTGAAACGTTTTCATCGCTCTGGAGTGAATACCACGACGATTTCCGG
CAGTTTCTACACATATATTCGCAAGATGTGGCGTGTTACGGTGAAAACCTGGCCTATTTCCCTAAAGGGT
TTATTGAGAATATGTTTTTCGTGTCAGCCAATCCCTGGGTGAGTTTCACCAGTTTTGATTTAAACGTGGC
CAATATGGACAACTTCTTCGCCCCCGTTTTCACCATGGGCAAATATTATACGCAAGGCGACAAGGTGCTG
ATGCCGCTGGCGATTCAGGTTCATCATGCCGTTTGTGATGGCTTCCATGTCGGCAGAATGCTTAATGAAT
TACAACAGTACTGCGATGAGTGGCAGGGCGGGGCGTAATTTTTTTAAGGCAGTTATTGGTGCCCTTAAAC
GCCTGGTTGCTACGCCTGAATAAGTGATAATAAGCGGATGAATGGCAGAAATTCGATGATAAGCTGTCAA
ACATGATGT
[125 nt withheld, positions 1830-1954]
C
[91 nt withheld, positions 1956-2046]
AGGGTGATGGTTCACGTAGTGGGCCAGCGCCCTGATAGACGGTTTTTCGCCCTTTGACGTTGGAGTCCAC
GTTCTTT
[37 nt withheld, positions 2124-2160]
ACCCTATCTCGGTCTATTCTTTTGATTTATAAGGGATTTTGCCGATTTCGGCCTATTGGTTAAAAAATGA
GCTGATTTAACAAAAATTTAACGCGAATTTTAACAAAATATTAACGCTTACAATTTTAACATTGTAGAAA
CGCATGTAAAACGACGGCCAGTGAATTGTAATACGACTCACTATAGGGTGAATTCCGCTTAGGACCTTAG
ATATTGATCTCAA
Features (pLannotate 1.2.2; 9 found; start..end, strand, type, name):
     18..34      +  promoter       J23119(SpeI) promoter (fragment): bacterial promoter (Registry of Standard Biological Parts BBa J23119) modified to end with an SpeI site
     88..106     -  promoter       SP6 promoter: promoter for bacteriophage SP6 RNA polymerase
    253..841     -  rep_origin     ori: high-copy-number ColE1/pMB1/pBR322/pUC origin of replication
    956..1058    +  promoter       cat promoter: promoter of the E. coli cat gene encoding chloramphenicol acetyltransferase
   1059..1715    +  CDS            cat: CAT_ECOLX - Experimental evidence at protein level: Swiss-Prot protein existence level 1. This enzyme is an effector of chloramphenicol resistance in bacteria. From Escherichia coli. This protein is used as a marker in many commonly used cloning vectors, such as pACYC184.
   1803..1820    -  promoter       tet promoter (fragment): E. coli promoter for tetracycline efflux protein gene
   1831..2286    +  rep_origin     f1 ori (sequence partly withheld): f1 bacteriophage origin of replication; arrow indicates direction of (+) strand synthesis
   2305..2326    -  CDS            lacZα (fragment): LacZα fragment of β-galactosidase; lacZ fragment
   2329..2347    +  promoter       T7 promoter: promoter for bacteriophage T7 RNA polymerase
