[The description below was written by a language model from this plasmid's Addgene catalogue record and pLannotate feature annotations shown in this document.]
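Description:
pUPD3_PARTPRM_J23113 is a small (about 2.4 kb) level-0 part plasmid from a GoldenBraid2.0 toolkit adapted for E. coli and related enteric bacteria. It is built on the pUPD3 universal part domestication backbone, which is maintained at high copy through a ColE1/pUC-type origin and selected with chloramphenicol via a cat gene driven by its native promoter. The backbone also carries an f1 phage origin, which can support single-stranded DNA production, along with T7 and SP6 phage promoters that flank the cloning region. Short remnants of lacZα and a tet promoter are left over from the vector's construction; the lacZα fragment presumably reflects a screening cassette displaced when the part was inserted, though the record does not say so.

The payload is a 36 bp synthetic insert, J23113, installed by Golden Gate cloning. J23113 belongs to the Anderson series of constitutive sigma-70 bacterial promoters from the Registry of Standard Biological Parts. The automated annotation labels this region as a fragment of the related J23119 consensus promoter, which is expected given the sequence similarity among family members. J23113 is generally regarded as one of the weaker members of the series, but the record gives no strength measurement. The part is supplied without a ribosome binding site, so it provides transcription initiation only. A separate RBS part must be combined with it and a coding sequence and terminator when assembling a transcriptional unit. Its intended use is as a reusable modular promoter element for Type IIS restriction-based hierarchical assembly of bacterial expression constructs, rather than as a functional expression vector itself.
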