Addgene plasmid #243942: pUPD3_PARTPRM_J23113
Purpose: GoldenBraid2.0 Constitutive promoter, lacking ribosome binding site.
Depositing lab: Christophe Herman. Depositing organization: Baylor College of Medicine. Publication: GoldenBraid2.0 E. coli: a comprehensive and characterized toolkit for enterics. Cooke MB, Welch KT, Ramirez LD, Wen AX, Marciano DC, Herman C. Synth Biol (Oxf). 2025 Aug 14;10(1):ysaf015. doi: 10.1093/synbio/ysaf015. eCollection 2025. PubMed 40927394.
Backbone
  Vector backbone: pUPD3
  Vector type: Bacterial Expression
Growth in bacteria
  Bacterial resistance: Chloramphenicol, 25 μg/mL
  Growth temperature: 37°C
  Growth strain: DH5alpha
  Copy number: High Copy
Gene/Insert
  Gene/Insert name: J23113
  Species: Synthetic
  Insert size (bp): 36
  Cloning method: Golden Gate
Terms and licenses: Academic/Nonprofit Terms; Industry Terms: Not Available to Industry
How to cite: pUPD3_PARTPRM_J23113 was a gift from Christophe Herman (Addgene plasmid # 243942 ; http://n2t.net/addgene:243942 ; RRID:Addgene_243942)
